>Addgene plasmid #51813 | PTPRC-bio-His | depositor full sequence | sequence record 79539 | PTPRC-bio-His sequence 8369 bps
GTCGACCTCCATCACGGCCTATAAGAGTGAGGGGGAGTCAGCGGAGTTCTCCTTCCCACTCAACCTTGGA
GAGGAAAGCCTGCAGGGAGAGTTGAGATGGAAGGCAGAGAAGGCTCCTTCTTCCCAGTCCTGGATCACCT
TCTCCCTAAAGAACCAAAAGGTGTCTGTGCAGAAGTCTACTAGCAACCCCAAGTTCCAGCTGTCCGAAAC
GCTCCCACTCACCCTTCAGATACCCCAGGTCTCCCTTCAGTTTGCTGGTTCTGGCAACCTGACCCTGACT
CTGGACAGAGGGATACTGTATCAGGAAGTGAACCTGGTGGTGATGAAAGTGACTCAGCCCGACAGCAACA
CTTTGACCTGTGAGGTGATGGGACCCACCTCACCCAAGATGAGACTGATCTTGAAGCAGGAGAATCAGGA
GGCCAGGGTCTCCAGGCAGGAGAAAGTGATTCAAGTGCAGGCCCCTGAAGCAGGGGTGTGGCAATGTCTA
CTGAGTGAAGGTGAAGAGGTCAAGATGGACTCCAAGATCCAGGTTTTATCCAAAGGGTTGAATTCCGGCA
GCCTGCACCACATCCTGGACGCCCAGAAGATGCTGTGGAACCACAGGGACAGGAACCTGCCTCCTCTGGC
CCCTCTGGGCCCCCACCACCATCACCACCATTGAGTCTAGACACGTGATTAATTAAGGATCCCCCGACCT
CGACCTCTGGCTAATAAAGGAAATTTATTTTCATTGCAATAGTGTGTTGGAATTTTTTGTGTCTCTCACT
CGGAAGGACATATGGGAGGGCAAATCATTTGGTCGAGATCCCTCGGAGATCTCTAGCTAGAGGATCGATC
CCCGCCCCGGACGAACTAAACCTGACTACGACATCTCTGCCCCTTCTTCGCGGGGCAGTGCATGTAATCC
CTTCAGTTGGTTGGTACAACTTGCCAACTGGGCCCTGTTCCACATGTGACACGGGGGGGGACCAAACACA
AAGGGGTTCTCTGACTGTAGTTGACATCCTTATAAATGGATGTGCACATTTGCCAACACTGAGTGGCTTT
CATCCTGGAGCAGACTTTGCAGTCTGTGGACTGCAACACAACATTGCCTTTATGTGTAACTCTTGGCTGA
AGCTCTTACACCAATGCTGGGGGACATGTACCTCCCAGGGGCCCAGGAAGACTACGGGAGGCTACACCAA
CGTCAATCAGAGGGGCCTGTGTAGCTACCGATAAGCGGACCCTCAAGAGGGCATTAGCAATAGTGTTTAT
AAGGCCCCCTTGTTAACCCTAAACGGGTAGCATATGCTTCCCGGGTAGTAGTATATACTATCCAGACTAA
CCCTAATTCAATAGCATATGTTACCCAACGGGAAGCATATGCTATCGAATTAGGGTTAGTAAAAGGGTCC
TAAGGAACAGCGATATCTCCCACCCCATGAGCTGTCACGGTTTTATTTACATGGGGTCAGGATTCCACGA
GGGTAGTGAACCATTTTAGTCACAAGGGCAGTGGCTGAAGATCAAGGAGCGGGCAGTGAACTCTCCTGAA
TCTTCGCCTGCTTCTTCATTCTCCTTCGTTTAGCTAATAGAATAACTGCTGAGTTGTGAACAGTAAGGTG
TATGTGAGGTGCTCGAAAACAAGGTTTCAGGTGACGCCCCCAGAATAAAATTTGGACGGGGGGTTCAGTG
GTGGCATTGTGCTATGACACCAATATAACCCTCACAAACCCCTTGGGCAATAAATACTAGTGTAGGAATG
AAACATTCTGAATATCTTTAACAATAGAAATCCATGGGGTGGGGACAAGCCGTAAAGACTGGATGTCCAT
CTCACACGAATTTATGGCTATGGGCAACACATAATCCTAGTGCAATATGATACTGGGGTTATTAAGATGT
GTCCCAGGCAGGGACCAAGACAGGTGAACCATGTTGTTACACTCTATTTGTAACAAGGGGAAAGAGAGTG
GACGCCGACAGCAGCGGACTCCACTGGTTGTCTCTAACACCCCCGAAAATTAAACGGGGCTCCACGCCAA
TGGGGCCCATAAACAAAGACAAGTGGCCACTCTTTTTTTTGAAATTGTGGAGTGGGGGCACGCGTCAGCC
CCCACACGCCGCCCTGCGGTTTTGGACTGTAAAATAAGGGTGTAATAACTTGGCTGATTGTAACCCCGCT
AACCACTGCGGTCAAACCACTTGCCCACAAAACCACTAATGGCACCCCGGGGAATACCTGCATAAGTAGG
TGGGCGGGCCAAGATAGGGGCGCGATTGCTGCGATCTGGAGGACAAATTACACACACTTGCGCCTGAGCG
CCAAGCACAGGGTTGTTGGTCCTCATATTCACGAGGTCGCTGAGAGCACGGTGGGCTAATGTTGCCATGG
GTAGCATATACTACCCAAATATCTGGATAGCATATGCTATCCTAATCTATATCTGGGTAGCATAGGCTAT
CCTAATCTATATCTGGGTAGCATATGCTATCCTAATCTATATCTGGGTAGTATATGCTATCCTAATTTAT
ATCTGGGTAGCATAGGCTATCCTAATCTATATCTGGGTAGCATATGCTATCCTAATCTATATCTGGGTAG
TATATGCTATCCTAATCTGTATCCGGGTAGCATATGCTATCCTAATAGAGATTAGGGTAGTATATGCTAT
CCTAATTTATATCTGGGTAGCATATACTACCCAAATATCTGGATAGCATATGCTATCCTAATCTATATCT
GGGTAGCATATGCTATCCTAATCTATATCTGGGTAGCATAGGCTATCCTAATCTATATCTGGGTAGCATA
TGCTATCCTAATCTATATCTGGGTAGTATATGCTATCCTAATTTATATCTGGGTAGCATAGGCTATCCTA
ATCTATATCTGGGTAGCATATGCTATCCTAATCTATATCTGGGTAGTATATGCTATCCTAATCTGTATCC
GGGTAGCATATGCTATCCTCATGATAAGCTGTCAAACATGAGAATTTTCTTGAAGACGAAAGGGCCTCGT
GATACGCCTATTTTTATAGGTTAATGTCATGATAATAATGGTTTCTTAGACGTCAGGTGGCACTTTTCGG
GGAAATGTGCGCGGAACCCCTATTTGTTTATTTTTCTAAATACATTCAAATATGTATCCGCTCATGAGAC
AATAACCCTGATAAATGCTTCAATAATATTGAAAAAGGAAGAGTATGAGTATTCAACATTTCCGTGTCGC
CCTTATTCCCTTTTTTGCGGCATTTTGCCTTCCTGTTTTTGCTCACCCAGAAACGCTGGTGAAAGTAAAA
GATGCTGAAGATCAGTTGGGTGCACGAGTGGGTTACATCGAACTGGATCTCAACAGCGGTAAGATCCTTG
AGAGTTTTCGCCCCGAAGAACGTTTTCCAATGATGAGCACTTTTAAAGTTCTGCTATGTGGCGCGGTATT
ATCCCGTGTTGACGCCGGGCAAGAGCAACTCGGTCGCCGCATACACTATTCTCAGAATGACTTGGTTGAG
TACTCACCAGTCACAGAAAAGCATCTTACGGATGGCATGACAGTAAGAGAATTATGCAGTGCTGCCATAA
CCATGAGTGATAACACTGCGGCCAACTTACTTCTGACAACGATCGGAGGACCGAAGGAGCTAACCGCTTT
TTTGCACAACATGGGGGATCATGTAACTCGCCTTGATCGTTGGGAACCGGAGCTGAATGAAGCCATACCA
AACGACGAGCGTGACACCACGATGCCTGCAGCAATGGCAACAACGTTGCGCAAACTATTAACTGGCGAAC
TACTTACTCTAGCTTCCCGGCAACAATTAATAGACTGGATGGAGGCGGATAAAGTTGCAGGACCACTTCT
GCGCTCGGCCCTTCCGGCTGGCTGGTTTATTGCTGATAAATCTGGAGCCGGTGAGCGTGGGTCTCGCGGT
ATCATTGCAGCACTGGGGCCAGATGGTAAGCCCTCCCGTATCGTAGTTATCTACACGACGGGGAGTCAGG
CAACTATGGATGAACGAAATAGACAGATCGCTGAGATAGGTGCCTCACTGATTAAGCATTGGTAACTGTC
AGACCAAGTTTACTCATATATACTTTAGATTGATTTAAAACTTCATTTTTAATTTAAAAGGATCTAGGTG
AAGATCCTTTTTGATAATCTCATGACCAAAATCCCTTAACGTGAGTTTTCGTTCCACTGAGCGTCAGACC
CCGTAGAAAAGATCAAAGGATCTTCTTGAGATCCTTTTTTTCTGCGCGTAATCTGCTGCTTGCAAACAAA
AAAACCACCGCTACCAGCGGTGGTTTGTTTGCCGGATCAAGAGCTACCAACTCTTTTTCCGAAGGTAACT
GGCTTCAGCAGAGCGCAGATACCAAATACTGTTCTTCTAGTGTAGCCGTAGTTAGGCCACCACTTCAAGA
ACTCTGTAGCACCGCCTACATACCTCGCTCTGCTAATCCTGTTACCAGTGGCTGCTGCCAGTGGCGATAA
GTCGTGTCTTACCGGGTTGGACTCAAGACGATAGTTACCGGATAAGGCGCAGCGGTCGGGCTGAACGGGG
GGTTCGTGCACACAGCCCAGCTTGGAGCGAACGACCTACACCGAACTGAGATACCTACAGCGTGAGCTAT
GAGAAAGCGCCACGCTTCCCGAAGGGAGAAAGGCGGACAGGTATCCGGTAAGCGGCAGGGTCGGAACAGG
AGAGCGCACGAGGGAGCTTCCAGGGGGAAACGCCTGGTATCTTTATAGTCCTGTCGGGTTTCGCCACCTC
TGACTTGAGCGTCGATTTTTGTGATGCTCGTCAGGGGGGCGGAGCCTATGGAAAAACGCCAGCAACGCGG
CCTTTTTACGGTTCCTGGCCTTTTGCTGGCCTTTTGCTCACATGTTCTTTCCTGCGTTATCCCCTGATTC
TGTGGATAACCGTATTACCGCCTTTGAGTGAGCTGATACCGCTCGCCGCAGCCGAACGACCGAGCGCAGC
GAGTCAGTGAGCGAGGAAGCGGAAGAGCGCCCAATACGCAAACCGCCTCTCCCCGCGCGTTGGCCGATTC
ATTAATGCAGCTGGCACGACAGGTTTCCCGACTGGAAAGCGGGCAGTGAGCGCAACGCAATTAATGTGAG
TTAGCTCACTCATTAGGCACCCCAGGCTTTACACTTTATGCTTCCGGCTCGTATGTTGTGTGGAATTGTG
AGCGGATAACAATTTCACACAGGAAACAGCTATGACCATGATTACGCCAAGCTCTAGCTAGAGGTCGACC
AATTCTCATGTTTGACAGCTTATCATCGCAGATCCGGGCAACGTTGTTGCCATTGCTGCAGGCGCAGAAC
TGGTAGGTATGGAAGATCTATACATTGAATCAATATTGGCAATTAGCCATATTAGTCATTGGTTATATAG
CATAAATCAATATTGGCTATTGGCCATTGCATACGTTGTATCTATATCATAATATGTACATTTATATTGG
CTCATGTCCAATATGACCGCCATGTTGACATTGATTATTGACTAGTTATTAATAGTAATCAATTACGGGG
TCATTAGTTCATAGCCCATATATGGAGTTCCGCGTTACATAACTTACGGTAAATGGCCCGCCTGGCTGAC
CGCCCAACGACCCCCGCCCATTGACGTCAATAATGACGTATGTTCCCATAGTAACGCCAATAGGGACTTT
CCATTGACGTCAATGGGTGGAGTATTTACGGTAAACTGCCCACTTGGCAGTACATCAAGTGTATCATATG
CCAAGTCCGCCCCCTATTGACGTCAATGACGGTAAATGGCCCGCCTGGCATTATGCCCAGTACATGACCT
TACGGGACTTTCCTACTTGGCAGTACATCTACGTATTAGTCATCGCTATTACCATGGTGATGCGGTTTTG
GCAGTACACCAATGGGCGTGGATAGCGGTTTGACTCACGGGGATTTCCAAGTCTCCACCCCATTGACGTC
AATGGGAGTTTGTTTTGGCACCAAAATCAACGGGACTTTCCAAAATGTCGTAATAACCCCGCCCCGTTGA
CGCAAATGGGCGGTAGGCGTGTACGGTGGGAGGTCTATATAAGCAGAGCTCGTTTAGTGAACCGTCAGAT
CCTCACTCTCTTCCGCATCGCTGTCTGCGAGGGCCAGCTGTTGGGCTCGCGGTTGAGGACAAACTCTTCG
CGGTCTTTCCAGTACTCTTGGATCGGAAACCCGTCGGCCTCCGAACGGTACTCCGCCACCGAGGGACCTG
AGCGAGTCCGCATCGACCGGATCGGAAAACCTCTCGAGAAAGGCGTCTAACCAGTCACAGTCGCAAGGTA
GGCTGAGCACCGTGGCGGGCGGCAGCGGGTGGCGGTCGGGGTTGTTTCTGGCGGAGGTGCTGCTGATGAT
GTAATTAAAGTAGGCGGTCTTGAGACGGCGGATGGTCGAGGTGAGGTGTGGCAGGCTTGAGATCCAGCTG
TTGGGGTGAGTACTCCCTCTCAAAAGCGGGCATTACTTCTGCGCTAAGATTGTCAGTTTCCAAAAACGAG
GAGGATTTGATATTCACCTGGCCCGATCTGGCCATACACTTGAGTGACAATGACATCCACTTTGCCTTTC
TCTCCACAGGTGTCCACTCCCAGGTCCAAGTTTAAACTGCGGCCGCCACCATGGAACTGTGGCTGAAGCT
GCTGGCCTTCGGCTTCGCCTTCCTGGACACCGAGGTGTTCGTGACCGGCCAGAGCCCTACACCTAGCCCT
ACCGGCCTGACCACCGCCAAGATGCCCAGCGTGCCCCTGTCTAGCGACCCTCTGCCTACCCACACCACCG
CCTTCAGCCCCGCCAGCACCTTCGAGCGGGAGAACGACTTCAGCGAGACAACCACCTCCCTGAGCCCCGA
CAACACCAGCACCCAGGTGTCCCCCGACAGCCTGGACAACGCCAGCGCCTTCAACACCACCGGCGTGAGC
AGCGTGCAGACCCCTCATCTGCCCACCCACGCCGATAGCCAGACCCCTAGCGCCGGCACCGACACCCAGA
CCTTTAGCGGCAGCGCCGCCAACGCCAAGCTGAACCCCACCCCCGGCAGCAACGCCATCTCCGACGTGCC
TGGCGAGAGAAGCACCGCCTCCACCTTCCCCACCGACCCTGTGTCTCCACTGACCACCACCCTGTCCCTG
GCCCATCATAGCTCTGCCGCCCTGCCCGCCAGAACCAGCAACACCACCATCACCGCCAACACCAGCGACG
CCTACCTGAACGCCTCCGAGACAACAACCCTGAGCCCTAGCGGCTCCGCCGTGATCAGCACCACCACAAT
CGCCACCACCCCCAGCAAGCCCACCTGTGACGAGAAGTACGCCAACATCACCGTGGACTACCTGTACAAC
AAAGAGACAAAGCTGTTCACCGCCAAACTGAACGTGAACGAGAACGTGGAGTGCGGCAACAACACCTGTA
CCAACAACGAGGTGCACAACCTGACCGAGTGCAAGAACGCCAGCGTGTCCATCAGCCACAACAGCTGCAC
CGCCCCTGACAAGACCCTGATCCTGGACGTGCCCCCTGGCGTGGAGAAGTTCCAGCTGCACGACTGTACC
CAGGTGGAGAAGGCCGATACCACCATCTGCCTGAAGTGGAAGAACATCGAGACATTCACCTGTGACACCC
AGAACATCACCTACCGGTTCCAGTGCGGCAATATGATCTTCGATAACAAAGAGATCAAGCTCGAGAACCT
GGAACCCGAGCACGAGTACAAGTGCGACAGCGAGATCCTGTACAATAACCACAAGTTCACCAACGCCAGC
AAGATCATCAAGACCGACTTCGGCAGCCCTGGCGAGCCCCAGATCATCTTCTGCAGAAGCGAGGCCGCCC
ACCAGGGCGTGATCACCTGGAATCCCCCCCAGCGGAGCTTCCACAACTTCACCCTGTGCTACATCAAAGA
AACCGAGAAGGACTGCCTGAACCTGGACAAGAATCTGATCAAGTACGATCTGCAGAACCTGAAGCCCTAC
ACTAAGTACGTGCTGTCCCTGCACGCCTACATCATTGCCAAGGTGCAGCGGAATGGCTCCGCCGCCATGT
GCCACTTCACCACCAAGAGCGCCCCTCCCAGCCAGGTCTGGAACATGACCGTGTCCATGACCAGCGACAA
CTCCATGCACGTGAAGTGCAGGCCCCCCAGAGACAGAAACGGCCCCCACGAGAGATACCACCTGGAAGTG
GAGGCCGGCAACACCCTCGTGCGGAACGAGAGCCACAAGAACTGCGACTTCAGAGTGAAGGATCTGCAGT
ACAGCACCGACTACACCTTCAAGGCCTACTTCCACAACGGCGACTACCCCGGCGAGCCCTTCATCCTGCA
CCACAGCACCAGCTACAACAGCAAGGCCCTGGGCGCGCC
Features (pLannotate 1.2.2; 19 found; start..end, strand, type, name):
    713..768     +  polyA_signal   β-globin poly(A) signal: rabbit β-globin polyadenylation signal (Gil and Proudfoot, 1987)
   1282..2963    -  rep_origin     oriP (fragment): Epstein-Barr virus oriP replication origin (Yates et al., 2000)
   3090..3194    +  promoter       AmpR promoter: bla
   3195..4055    +  CDS            AmpR: β-lactamase; bla; confers resistance to ampicillin, carbenicillin, and related antibiotics
   4226..4814    +  rep_origin     ori: high-copy-number ColE1/pMB1/pBR322/pUC origin of replication
   4997..5089    +  CDS            lacI (fragment): lac repressor; lacI; The lac repressor binds to the lac operator to inhibit transcription in E. coli. This inhibition can be relieved by adding lactose or isopropyl-β-D-thiogalactopyranoside (IPTG).
   5102..5123    +  protein_bind   CAP binding site: CAP binding activates transcription in the presence of cAMP. E. coli catabolite activator protein
   5138..5168    +  promoter       lac promoter: promoter for the E. coli lac operon
   5176..5192    +  protein_bind   lac operator: The lac repressor binds to the lac operator to inhibit transcription in E. coli. This inhibition can be relieved by adding lactose or isopropyl-β-D-thiogalactopyranoside (IPTG). lac repressor encoded by lacI
   5262..5278    +  promoter       tet promoter (fragment): E. coli promoter for tetracycline efflux protein gene
   5288..5313    -  CDS            bla(M) (fragment): β-lactamase lacking the signal sequence; bla(M); allows cytosolic expression of β-lactamase
   5487..5866    +  enhancer       CMV enhancer: human cytomegalovirus immediate early enhancer
   5868..6067    +  promoter       CMV promoter: human cytomegalovirus (CMV) immediate early promoter
   6135..6173    +  misc_feature   Ad SA (fragment): adenovirus major late transcript splice acceptor (Friedrich and Soriano, 1991)
   6206..6415    -  CDS            PTP (fragment): TERM_ADE02 - Experimental evidence at protein level: Swiss-Prot protein existence level 1. Protein covalently bound to the viral DNA that acts as a primer for viral genomic replication by DNA strand displacement. Assembles on the viral origin of replication in an initiation complex with viral polymerase, DBP, host NFIA and host POU2F1/OCT1. During initiation, the polymerase covalently couples the first dCTP with Ser- 580 of pTP. The terminal protein stimulates the template activity over 20 fold compared to protein-free templates. Neo-synthesized viral genomes are linked to two preterminal prot
   6446..6535    +  intron         chimeric intron (fragment): chimera between introns from adenovirus and immunoglobulin heavy chain genes
   6554..6600    +  CDS            IgH signal sequence (fragment): signal sequence from the mouse immunoglobulin heavy chain variable region
   6628..8361    +  CDS            PTPRC (fragment): PTPRC_HUMAN - Also known as CD45. Experimental evidence at protein level: Swiss-Prot protein existence level 1. (Microbial infection) Acts as a receptor for human cytomegalovirus protein UL11 and mediates binding of UL11 to T-cells, leading to reduced induction of tyrosine phosphorylation of multiple signaling proteins upon T-cell receptor stimulation and impaired T-cell proliferation. From Homo sapiens (Human).
   8332..553     +  CDS            Cd4 (fragment) (across the origin): CD4_RAT - Experimental evidence at protein level: Swiss-Prot protein existence level 1. Integral membrane glycoprotein that plays an essential role in the immune response and serves multiple functions in responses against both external and internal offenses. In T-cells, functions primarily as a coreceptor for MHC class II molecule:peptide complex. The antigens presented by class II peptides are derived from extracellular proteins while class I peptides are derived from cytosolic proteins. Interacts simultaneously with the T-cell receptor (TCR) and the MHC class II presented by antigen presenti
