[The description below was written by a language model from this plasmid's Addgene catalogue record and pLannotate feature annotations shown in this document.]
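Description:
PTPRC-bio-His is a mammalian expression plasmid built on the pTT3 backbone and designed to produce the extracellular region of human PTPRC (CD45, the leukocyte common antigen) as a soluble, secreted recombinant protein. It is propagated in E. coli as a high-copy plasmid through a ColE1/pUC-type origin with ampicillin selection (β-lactamase). The backbone also carries a fragment of the Epstein-Barr virus oriP, which supports episomal maintenance and enhanced transient expression in cells supplying EBNA1. Small lac, tet and bla fragments picked up in the annotation appear to be backbone remnants rather than functional parts.

Expression is driven by the CMV immediate-early enhancer and promoter. These are followed by adenovirus-derived leader and splice elements and a chimeric intron fragment that aid transcript processing; the reverse-strand adenoviral "PTP" hit probably reflects this leader region rather than a real coding sequence. The annotation also picks up a short immunoglobulin heavy chain signal sequence fragment just upstream of the insert. The chemically synthesised PTPRC ectodomain, about 1.75 kb, sits between retained NotI and AscI sites. It is fused in frame at its C terminus to backbone-encoded rat CD4 domains 3 and 4, an enzymatic biotinylation sequence, a linker and a His tag, and the transcript ends at a rabbit β-globin polyadenylation signal. The biotinylation sequence and His tag are not separately annotated in the feature table but are stated in the catalogue fields.

The CD4 domains serve as a common tag, the biotinylation sequence allows site-specific biotinylation for oriented capture on streptavidin, and the His tag enables affinity purification. The associated work used such ectodomains in a human platelet receptor protein microarray to screen for extracellular receptor-ligand interactions.
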