Addgene plasmid #51813: PTPRC-bio-His
Purpose: Expresses full-length Leukocyte common antigen precursor ectodomain in mammalian cells. C-terminal rat Cd4d3+4 tag, biotinylation sequence and His tag.
Depositing lab: Gavin Wright. Depositing organization: Wellcome Sanger Institute. Publication: A human platelet receptor protein microarray identifies FcepsilonR1alpha as an activating PEAR1 ligand. Sun Y, Vandenbriele C, Kauskot A, Verhamme P, Hoylaerts MF, Wright GJ. Mol Cell Proteomics. 2015 Feb 23. pii: mcp.M114.046946. 10.1074/mcp.M114.046946 PubMed 25713122.
Backbone
  Vector backbone: pTT3
  Backbone manufacturer: Yves Durocher, NRC
  Backbone size w/o insert (bp): 6618
  Total vector size (bp): 8369
  Modifications to backbone: Rat CD4 d3+4, enzymatic biotinylation sequence, linker and His tag (CD4d3+4-BioLHis).
  Vector type: Mammalian Expression
Growth in bacteria
  Bacterial resistance: Ampicillin, 100 μg/mL
  Growth temperature: 37°C
  Growth strain: Top10
  Copy number: High Copy
Gene/Insert
  Gene/Insert name: PTPRC (alt name: Leukocyte common antigen precursor)
  Species: H. sapiens (human)
  Insert size (bp): 1751
  Entrez Gene: PTPRC (a.k.a. B220, CD45, CD45R, GP180, IMD105, L-CA, LCA, LY5, T200)
  Promoter: CMV
  Tag / fusion protein: rat CD4 d3+4 (C terminal on backbone); enzymatic biotinylation sequence (C terminal on backbone); His tag (C terminal on backbone)
  Cloning method: Restriction Enzyme; 5′ cloning site NotI (not destroyed); 3′ cloning site AscI (not destroyed)
  Sequencing primers: 5′ CMV-fwd
Resource information
  A portion of this plasmid was derived from a plasmid made by: Insert was chemically synthesised.
Terms and licenses: Academic/Nonprofit Terms; Industry Terms: Not Available to Industry
Depositor comments: Article ref 37
How to cite: PTPRC-bio-His was a gift from Gavin Wright (Addgene plasmid # 51813 ; http://n2t.net/addgene:51813 ; RRID:Addgene_51813)
