>Addgene plasmid #51813 | PTPRC-bio-His | addgene partial sequence | sequence record 93926 | pMT2-F 5'-TTGCCTTTCTCTCCACAGGT-3'
ACTGCGGCCGCCACCATGGAACTGTGGCTGAAGCTGCTGGCCTTCGGCTTCGCCTTCCTGGACACCGAGG
TGTTCGTGACCGGCCAGAGCCCTACACCTAGCCCTACCGGCCTGACCACCGCCAAGATGCCCAGCGTGCC
CCTGTCTAGCGACCCTCTGCCTACCCACACCACCGCCTTCAGCCCCGCCAGCACCTTCGAGCGGGAGAAC
GACTTCAGCGAGACAACCACCTCCCTGAGCCCCGACAACACCAGCACCCAGGTGTCCCCCGACAGCCTGG
ACAACGCCAGCGCCTTCAACACCACCGGCGTGAGCAGCGTGCAGACCCCTCATCTGCCCACCCACGCCGA
TAGCCAGACCCCTAGCGCCGGCACCGACACCCAGACCTTTAGCGGCAGCGCCGCCAACGCCAAGCTGAAC
CCCACCCCCGGCAGCAACGCCATCTCCGACGTGCCTGGCGAGAGAAGCACCGCCTCCACCTTCCCCACCG
ACCCTGTGTCTCCACTGACCACCACCCTGTCCCTGGCCCATCATAGCTCTGCCGCCCTGCCCGCCAGAAC
CAGCAACACCACCATCACCGCCAACACCAGCGACGCCTACCTGAACGCCTCCGAGACAACAACCCTGAGC
CCTAGCGGCTCCGCCGTGATCAGCACCACCACAATCGCCACCACCCCCAGCAAGCCCACCTGTGACGAGA
AGTACGCCAACATCACCGTGGACTACCTGTACAACAAAGAGACAAAGCTGTTCACCGCCAAACTGAACGT
GAACGAGAACGTGGAGTGCGGCAACAACACCTGTACCAACAACGAGGTGCACAACCTGACCGAGTGCAAG
AACGCCAGCGTGTCCATCAGCCACAACAGCTGCACCGCCC
