>Addgene plasmid #51813 | PTPRC-bio-His | addgene partial sequence | sequence record 94079 | rb_glob_PA_term-R 5'-CCCATATGTCCTTCCGAGTG-3'
AATAAATTTCCTTTATTAGCCAGAGGTCGAGGTCGGGGGATCCTTAATTAATCACGTGTCTAGACTCAAT
GGTGGTGATGGTGGTGGGGGCCCAGAGGGGCCAGAGGAGGCAGGTTCCTGTCCCTGTGGTTCCACAGCAT
CTTCTGGGCGTCCAGGATGTGGTGCAGGCTGCCGGAATTCAACCCTTTGGATAAAACCTGGATCTTGGAG
TCCATCTTGACCTCTTCACCTTCACTCAGTAGACATTGCCACACCCCTGCTTCAGGGGCCTGCACTTGAA
TCACTTTCTCCTGCCTGGAGACCCTGGCCTCCTGATTCTCCTGCTTCAAGATCAGTCTCATCTTGGGTGA
GGTGGGTCCCATCACCTCACAGGTCAAAGTGTTGCTGTCGGGCTGAGTCACTTTCATCACCACCAGGTTC
ACTTCCTGATACAGTATCCCTCTGTCCAGAGTCAGGGTCAGGTTGCCAGAACCAGCAAACTGAAGGGAGA
CCTGGGGTATCTGAAGGGTGAGTGGGAGCGTTTCGGACAGCTGGAACTTGGGGTTGCTAGTAGACTTCTG
CACAGACACCTTTTGGTTCTTTAGGGAGAAGGTGATCCAGGACTGGGAAGAAGGAGCCTTCTCTGCCTTC
CATCTCAACTCTCCCTGCAGGCTTTCCTCTCCAAGGTTGAGTGGGAAGGAGAACTCCGCTGACTCCCCCT
CACTCTTATAGGCCGTGATGGAGGTCGACGGCGCGCCCAGGGCCTTGCTGTTGTAGCTGGTGCTGTGGTG
CAGGATGAAGGGCTCGCCGGGGTAGTCGCCGTTGTGGAAGTAGGCCTTGAAGGTGTAGTCGGTGCTGTAC
TGCAGATCCTTCACTCTGAAGTCGCAGTTCTTGTGGCTCTCGTTCCGCACGA
